Addgene plasmid #45829: pCM132
Purpose: (Empty Backbone)
Depositing lab: Mary Lidstrom. Publication: Development of improved versatile broad-host-range vectors for use in methylotrophs and other Gram-negative bacteria. Marx CJ, Lidstrom ME. Microbiology. 2001 Aug;147(Pt 8):2065-75. 10.1099/00221287-147-8-2065 PubMed 11495985.
Backbone
  Vector backbone: pCM66
  Backbone manufacturer: Lidstrom Lab (Addgene plasmid 45827)
  Backbone size (bp): 11299
  Modifications to backbone: Created by inserting the blunted 3.2 kb EcoRI fragment from pLacZ2.1+ containing lacZ into the blunted BamHI site of pCM66 to create pCM66LacZ. The introduction of trrnB was accomplished by inserting the 1.0 kb EcoRI-RsrII fragment of pCM130 into pCM66LacZ cut with EcoRI and RsrII.
  Vector type: low-background broad-host-range promoter-probe vector
Growth in bacteria
  Bacterial resistance: Kanamycin, 50 μg/mL
  Growth temperature: 37°C
  Growth strain: DH5alpha
  Copy number: Unknown
Gene/Insert
  Cloning method: Restriction Enzyme
  Sequencing primers: 5′ M13-F20
Terms and licenses: Academic/Nonprofit Terms; Industry Terms: Not Available to Industry
Depositor comments: LacZ inserted into pCM66 (Addgene plasmid 45827) in opposite orientation to lac promoter and is used to test promoter activity. Transcriptional terminator added to reduce background.
How to cite: pCM132 was a gift from Mary Lidstrom (Addgene plasmid # 45829)
