[The description below was written by a language model from this plasmid's Addgene catalogue record and pLannotate feature annotations shown in this document.]
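Description:
pCM132 is an 11.3 kb low-background, broad-host-range promoter-probe vector built on the pCM66 backbone and deposited as an empty backbone for use in methylotrophs and other Gram-negative bacteria. It carries two replication systems. The IncP oriV, together with its trans-acting initiator gene trfA, supports maintenance across a wide range of Gram-negative hosts, and a ColE1/pMB1-type origin supports propagation in E. coli. The record lists the copy number as unknown. An IncP oriT with the adjacent traJ gene (and a fragment of traI) allows the plasmid to be mobilised by conjugation when transfer functions are supplied in trans. Selection is by kanamycin, conferred by an aph(3')-Ia gene. The annotated pieces of tetA, tetR, bla, rop, bom and lacI are only fragments, remnants of the vector's construction history, and should not be taken as functional markers.

The reporter is a promoterless lacZ encoding β-galactosidase, inserted into the pCM66 polylinker in the opposite orientation to the resident lac promoter, so that promoter does not drive it. Remaining pUC-type multiple cloning site sequence lies just upstream of lacZ, giving a place to insert candidate promoter fragments by restriction cloning. Beyond that, an rrnB terminator block (T1 and T2, with the associated 5S rRNA sequence) taken from pCM130 is oriented to stop read-through transcription from the vector before it reaches the reporter. This lowers background β-galactosidase activity, so the measured activity reflects the strength of the cloned fragment. The vector is intended for testing and comparing promoter activity through transcriptional lacZ fusions in diverse Gram-negative hosts.
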