Features (pLannotate 1.2.2; 26 found; start..end, strand, type, name):
     11..642     +  rep_origin     oriV: incP origin of replication
    720..933     +  CDS            bla(M) (fragment): β-lactamase lacking the signal sequence; bla(M); allows cytosolic expression of β-lactamase
   1105..1693    +  rep_origin     ori: high-copy-number ColE1/pMB1/pBR322/pUC origin of replication
   1876..1968    +  CDS            lacI (fragment): lac repressor; lacI; The lac repressor binds to the lac operator to inhibit transcription in E. coli. This inhibition can be relieved by adding lactose or isopropyl-β-D-thiogalactopyranoside (IPTG).
   1981..2002    +  protein_bind   CAP binding site: CAP binding activates transcription in the presence of cAMP. E. coli catabolite activator protein
   2017..2047    +  promoter       lac promoter: promoter for the E. coli lac operon
   2051..2073    +  protein_bind   lac operator (fragment): The lac repressor binds to the lac operator to inhibit transcription in E. coli. This inhibition can be relieved by adding lactose or isopropyl-β-D-thiogalactopyranoside (IPTG). lac repressor encoded by lacI
   2108..2142    -  misc_feature   MCS (fragment): pUC18/19 multiple cloning site
   2232..5257    -  CDS            lacZ (fragment): β-galactosidase; lacZ
   5344..5367    -  misc_feature   MCS (fragment): pUC18/19 multiple cloning site
   5470..5497    -  terminator     rrnB T2 terminator: transcription terminator T2 from the E. coli rrnB gene
   5589..5675    -  terminator     rrnB T1 terminator: Escherichia coli rrnB; transcription terminator T1 from the E. coli rrnB gene
   5677..5792    -  ncRNA          5S rRNA: Accession: RF00001 - 5S ribosomal RNA
   5853..6010    +  CDS            lacZα (fragment): LacZα fragment of β-galactosidase; lacZ fragment
   6016..6115    -  misc_feature   bom (fragment): basis of mobility region from pBR322
   6217..6252    -  CDS            rop (fragment): Rop protein, which maintains plasmids at low copy number; rop
   6317..6959    -  CDS            TetR (fragment): tetracycline resistance regulatory protein; tetR
   7065..7430    +  CDS            TcR (fragment): tetracycline efflux protein; tetA; confers resistance to tetracycline
   7450..7596    -  CDS            TRA2_ECOLX (fragment): Protein predicted: Swiss-Prot protein existence level 4. Required for transposition of transposon Tn903. From Escherichia coli.
   7737..8552    -  CDS            KanR: aminoglycoside phosphotransferase; aph(3')-Ia; confers resistance to kanamycin in bacteria or G418 (Geneticin®) in eukaryotes
   8683..8993    +  CDS            TcR (fragment): tetracycline efflux protein; tetA; confers resistance to tetracycline
   9052..9204    -  CDS            tetR (fragment): TETR1_ECOLX - Experimental evidence at protein level: Swiss-Prot protein existence level 1. TetR is the repressor of the tetracycline resistance element; its N-terminal region forms a helix-turn-helix structure and binds DNA. Binding of tetracycline to TetR reduces the repressor affinity for the tetracycline resistance gene (tetA) promoter operator sites. From Escherichia coli.
   9224..10372   -  CDS            trfA: trans-acting replication protein that binds to and activates oriV
  10502..10606   -  CDS            traI (fragment): TRAI6_ECOLX - Experimental evidence at protein level: Swiss-Prot protein existence level 1. The initiation process of transfer DNA synthesis requires the interaction of at least three plasmid-specific components (TraH, I, and J) at the transfer origin resulting in the assembly of a specialised nucleoprotein complex - the relaxosome. Site- and strand-specific cleavage at the transfer origin is dependent on TraI and TraJ. From Escherichia coli.
  10644..11015   -  CDS            traJ: oriT-recognizing protein; traJ
  11048..11157   -  oriT           oriT: incP origin of transfer
>Addgene plasmid #45829 | pCM132 | depositor full sequence | sequence record 64400 | pCM132 sequence 11299 bps
GACCCTTTCCGACGCTCACCGGGCTGGTTGCCCTCGCCGCTGGGCTGGCGGCCGTCTATGGCCCTGCAAA
CGCGCCAGAAACGCCGTCGAAGCCGTGTGCGAGACACCGCGGCCGCCGGCGTTGTGGATACCTCGCGGAA
AACTTGGCCCTCACTGACAGATGAGGGGCGGACGTTGACACTTGAGGGGCCGACTCACCCGGCGCGGCGT
TGACAGATGAGGGGCAGGCTCGATTTCGGCCGGCGACGTGGAGCTGGCCAGCCTCGCAAATCGGCGAAAA
CGCCTGATTTTACGCGAGTTTCCCACAGATGATGTGGACAAGCCTGGGGATAAGTGCCCTGCGGTATTGA
CACTTGAGGGGCGCGACTACTGACAGATGAGGGGCGCGATCCTTGACACTTGAGGGGCAGAGTGCTGACA
GATGAGGGGCGCACCTATTGACATTTGAGGGGCTGTCCACAGGCAGAAAATCCAGCATTTGCAAGGGTTT
CCGCCCGTTTTTCGGCCACCGCTAACCTGTCTTTTAACCTGCTTTTAAACCAATATTTATAAACCTTGTT
TTTAACCAGGGCTGCGCCCTGTGCGCGTGACCGCGCACGCCGAAGGGGGGTGCCCCCCCTTCTCGAACCC
TCCCGGCCCGCTAACGCGGGCCTCCCATCCCCCCAGGGGCTGCGCCCCTCGGCCGCGAACGGCCTCACCC
CAAAAATGGCAGCCAAGCTGACCACTTCTGCGCTCGGCCCTTCCGGCTGGCTGGTTTATTGCTGATAAAT
CTGGAGCCGGTGAGCGTGGGTCTCGCGGTATCATTGCAGCACTGGGGCCAGATGGTAAGCCCTCCCGTAT
CGTAGTTATCTACACGACGGGGAGTCAGGCAACTATGGATGAACGAAATAGACAGATCGCTGAGATAGGT
GCCTCACTGATTAAGCATTGGTAACTGTCAGACCAAGTTTACTCATATATACTTTAGATTGATTTAAAAC
TTCATTTTTAATTTAAAAGGATCTAGGTGAAGATCCTTTTTGATAATCTCATGACCAAAATCCCTTAACG
TGAGTTTTCGTTCCACTGAGCGTCAGACCCCGTAGAAAAGATCAAAGGATCTTCTTGAGATCCTTTTTTT
CTGCGCGTAATCTGCTGCTTGCAAACAAAAAAACCACCGCTACCAGCGGTGGTTTGTTTGCCGGATCAAG
AGCTACCAACTCTTTTTCCGAAGGTAACTGGCTTCAGCAGAGCGCAGATACCAAATACTGTCCTTCTAGT
GTAGCCGTAGTTAGGCCACCACTTCAAGAACTCTGTAGCACCGCCTACATACCTCGCTCTGCTAATCCTG
TTACCAGTGGCTGCTGCCAGTGGCGATAAGTCGTGTCTTACCGGGTTGGACTCAAGACGATAGTTACCGG
ATAAGGCGCAGCGGTCGGGCTGAACGGGGGGTTCGTGCACACAGCCCAGCTTGGAGCGAACGACCTACAC
CGAACTGAGATACCTACAGCGTGAGCTATGAGAAAGCGCCACGCTTCCCGAAGGGAGAAAGGCGGACAGG
TATCCGGTAAGCGGCAGGGTCGGAACAGGAGAGCGCACGAGGGAGCTTCCAGGGGGAAACGCCTGGTATC
TTTATAGTCCTGTCGGGTTTCGCCACCTCTGACTTGAGCGTCGATTTTTGTGATGCTCGTCAGGGGGGCG
GAGCCTATGGAAAAACGCCAGCAACGCGGCCTTTTTACGGTTCCTGGCCTTTTGCTGGCCTTTTGCTCAC
ATGTTCTTTCCTGCGTTATCCCCTGATTCTGTGGATAACCGTATTACCGCCTTTGAGTGAGCTGATACCG
CTCGCCGCAGCCGAACGACCGAGCGCAGCGAGTCAGTGAGCGAGGAAGCGGAAGAGCGCCCAATACGCAA
ACCGCCTCTCCCCGCGCGTTGGCCGATTCATTAATGCAGCTGGCACGACAGGTTTCCCGACTGGAAAGCG
GGCAGTGAGCGCAACGCAATTAATGTGAGTTAGCTCACTCATTAGGCACCCCAGGCTTTACACTTTATGC
TTCCGGCTCGTATGTTGTGTGGAATTGTGAGCGGATAACAATTTCACACAGGAAACAGCTATGACCATGA
TTACGCCAAGCTTGCATGCCTGCAGGTCGACTCTAGAGGATCAATTCGGCTTCCACCGGAATTAGCTTGA
AATAGTACATAATGGATTTCCTTACGCGAAATACGGGCAGACATGGCCTGCCCGGTTATTATTATTTTTG
ACACCAGACCAACTGGTAATGGTAGCGACCGGCGCTCAGCTGTAATTCCGCCGATACTGACGGGCTCCAG
GAGTCGTCGCCACCAATCCCCATATGGAAACCGTCGATATTCAGCCATGTGCCTTCTTCCGCGTGCAGCA
GATGGCGATGGCTGGTTTCCATCAGTTGCTGTTGACTGTAGCGGCTGATGTTGAACTGGAAGTCGCCGCG
CCACTGGTGTGGGCCATAATTCAATTCGCGCGTCCCGCAGCGCAGACCGTTTTCGCTCGGGAAGACGTAC
GGGGTATACATGTCTGACAATGGCAGATCCCAGCGGTCAAAACAGGCGGCAGTAAGGCGGTCGGGATAGT
TTTCTTGCGGCCCTAATCCGAGCCAGTTTACCCGCTCTGCTACCTGCGCCAGCTGGCAGTTCAGGCCAAT
CCGCGCCGGATGCGGTGTATCGCTCGCCACTTCAACATCAACGGTAATCGCCATTTGACCACTACCATCA
ATCCGGTAGGTTTTCCGGCTGATAAATAAGGTTTTCCCCTGATGCTGCCACGCGTGAGCGGTCGTAATCA
GCACCGCATCAGCAAGTGTATCTGCCGTGCACTGCAACAACGCTGCTTCGGCCTGGTAATGGCCCGCCGC
CTTCCAGCGTTCGACCCAGGCGTTAGGGTCAATGCGGGTCGCTTCACTTACGCCAATGTCGTTATCCAGC
GGTGCACGGGTGAACTGATCGCGCAGCGGCGTCAGCAGTTGTTTTTTATCGCCAATCCACATCTGTGAAA
GAAAGCCTGACTGGCGGTTAAATTGCCAACGCTTATTACCCAGCTCGATGCAAAAATCCATTTCGCTGGT
GGTCAGATGCGGGATGGCGTGGGACGCGGCGGGGAGCGTCACACTGAGGTTTTCCGCCAGACGCCACTGC
TGCCAGGCGCTGATGTGCCCGGCTTCTGACCATGCGGTCGCGTTCGGTTGCACTACGCGTACTGTGAGCC
AGAGTTGCCCGGCGCTCTCCGGCTGCGGTAGTTCAGGCAGTTCAATCAACTGTTTACCTTGTGGAGCGAC
ATCCAGAGGCACTTCACCGCTTGCCAGCGGCTTACCATCCAGCGCCACCATCCAGTGCAGGAGCTCGTTA
TCGCTATGACGGAACAGGTATTCGCTGGTCACTTCGATGGTTTGCCCGGATAAACGGAACTGGAAAAACT
GCTGCTGGTGTTTTGCTTCCGTCAGCGCTGGATGCGGCGTGCGGTCGGCAAAGACCAGACCGTTCATACA
GAACTGGCGATCGTTCGGCGTATCGCCAAAATCACCGCCGTAAGCCGACCACGGGTTGCCGTTTTCATCA
TATTTAATCAGCGACTGATCCACCCAGTCCCAGACGAAGCCGCCCTGTAAACGGGGATACTGACGAAACG
CCTGCCAGTATTTAGCGAAACCGCCAAGACTGTTACCCATCGCGTGGGCGTATTCGCAAAGGATCAGCGG
GCGCGTCTCTCCAGGTAGCGAAAGCCATTTTTTGATGGACCATTTCGGCACAGCCGGGAAGGGCTGGTCT
TCATCCACGCGCGCGTACATCGGGCAAATAATATCGGTGGCCGTGGTGTCGGCTCCGCCGCCTTCATACT
GCACCGGGCGGGAAGGATCGACAGATTTGATCCAGCGATACAGCGCGTCGTGATTAGCGCCGTGGCCTGA
TTCATTCCCCAGCGACCAGATGATCACACTCGGGTGATTACGATCGCGCTGCACCATTCGCGTTACGCGT
TCGCTCATCGCCGGTAGCCAGCGCGGATCATCGGTCAGACGATTCATTGGCACCATGCCGTGGGTTTCAA
TATTGGCTTCATCCACCACATACAGGCCGTAGCGGTCGCACAGCGTGTACCACAGCGGATGGTTCGGATA
ATGCGAACAGCGCACGGCGTTAAAGTTGTTCTGCTTCATCAGCAGGATATCCTGCACCATCGTCTGCTCA
TCCATGACCTGACCATGCAGAGGATGATGCTCGTGACGGTTAACGCCTCGAATCAGCAACGGCTTGCCGT
TCAGCAGCAGCAGACCATTTTCAATCCGCACCTCGCGGAAACCGACATCGCAGGCTTCTGCTTCAATCAG
CGTGCCGTCGGCGGTGTGCAGTTCAACCACCGCACGATAGAGATTCGGGATTTCGGCGCTCCACAGTTTC
GGGTTTTCGACGTTCAGACGTAGTGTGACGCGATCGGCATAACCACCACGCTCATCGATAATTTCACCGC
CGAAAGGCGCGGTGCCGCTGGCGACCTGCGTTTCACCCTGCCATAAAGAAACTGTTACCCGTAGGTAGTC
ACGCAACTCGCCGCACATCTGAACTTCAGCCTCCAGTACAGCGCGGCTGAAATCATCATTAAAGCGAGTG
GCAACATGGAAATCGCTGATTTGTGTAGTCGGTTTATGCAGCAACGAGACGTCACGGAAAATGCCGCTCA
TCCGCCACATATCCTGATCTTCCAGATAACTGCCGTCACTCCAACGCAGCACCATCACCGCGAGGCGGTT
TTCTCCGGCGCGTAAAAATGCGCTCAGGTCAAATTCAGACGGCAAACGACTGTCCTGGCCGTAACCGACC
CAGCGCCCGTTGCACCACAGATGAAACGCCGAGTTAACGCCATCAAAAATAATTCGCGTCTGGCCTTCCT
GTAGCCAGCTTTCATCAACATTAAATGTGAGCGAGTAACAACCCGTCGGATTCTCCGTGGGAACAAACGG
CGGATTGACCGTAATGGGATAGGTTACGTTGGTGTAGATGGGCGCATCGTAACCGTGCATCTGCCAGTTT
GAGGGGACGACGACAGTATCGGCCTCAGGAAGATCGCACTCCAGCCAGCTTTCCGGCACCGCTTCTGGTG
CCGGAAACCAGGCAAAGCGCCATTCGCCATTCAGGCTGCGCAACTGTTGGGAAGGGCGATCGGTGCGGGC
CTCTTCGCTATTACGCCAGCTGGCGAAAGGGGGATGTGCTGCAAGGCGATTAAGTTGGGTAACGCCAGGG
TTTTCCCGGTCGACCCGTAATCTTACGTCAGTAACTTCCACAGTAGTTCACCACCTTTTCCCTATAGATC
TTCCGTGCAGTTTAAGCCGAATTGATCCCCGGGTACCGAGCTCGAATCTAGAATTCCCTGCTTTCCTGAT
GCAAAAACGAGGCTAGTTTACCGTATCTGTGGGGGGATGGCTTGTAGATATGACGACAGGAAGAGTTTGT
AGAAACGCAAAAAGGCCATCCGTCAGGATGGCCTTCTGCTTAATTTGATGCCTGGCAGTTTATGGCGGGC
GTCCTGCCCGCCACCCTCCGGGCCGTTGCTTCGCAACGTTCAAATCCGCTCCCGGCGGATTTGTCCTACT
CAGGAGAGCGTTCACCGACAAACAACAGATAAAACGAAAGGCCCAGTCTTTCGACTGAGCCTTTCGTTTT
ATTTGATGCCTGGCAGTTCCCTACTCTCGCATGGGGAGACCCCACACTACCATCGGCGCTACGGCGTTTC
ACTTCTGAGTTCGGCATGGGGTCAGGTGGGACCACCGCGCTACTGCCGCCAGGCAAATTCTGTTTTATCA
GACCGCTTCTGCGTTCTGATTTAATCTGTATCAGGCTGAAAAATTCACTGGCCGTCGTTTTACAACGTCG
TGACTGGGAAAACCCTGGCGTTACCCAACTTAATCGCCTTGCAGCACATCCCCCTTTCGCCAGCTGGCGT
AATAGCGAAGAGGCCCGCACCGATCGCCCTTCCCAACAGTTGCGCAGCCTGAATGGCGAATGGCGCCTGA
TGCGGTATTTTCTCCTTACGCATCTGTGCGGTATTTCACACCGCATATGGTGCACTCTCAGTACAATCTG
CTCTGATGCCGCATAGTTAAGCCAGCCCCGACACCCGCCAACACCCGCTGACGCGCCCTGACGGGCTTGT
CTGCTCCCGGCATCCGCTTACAGACAAGCTGTGACCGTCTCCGGGAGCTGCATGTGTCAGAGGTTTTCAC
CGTCATCACCGAAACGCGCGAGACGAAAGGGCCTCGTGATACGCCTATTTTTATAGGTTAATGTCATGAT
AATAATGGTTTCTTAGCACCCTTTCTCGGTCCTTCAACGTTCCTGACAACGAGCCTCCTTTTCGCCAATC
CATCGACAATCACCGCGAGTCCCTGCTCGAACGCTGCGTCCGGACCGGCTTCGTCGAAGGCGTCTATCGC
GGCCCGCAACAGCGGCGAGAGCGGAGCCTGTTCAACGGTGCCGCCGCGCTCGCCGGCATCGCTGTCGCCG
GCCTGCTCCTCAAGCACGGCCCCAACAGTGAAGTAGCTGATTGTCATCAGCGCATTGACGGCGTCCCCGG
CCGAAAAACCCGCCTCGCAGAGGAAGCGAAGCTGCGCGTCGGCCGTTTCCATCTGCGGTGCGCCCGGTCG
CGTGCCGGCATGGATGCGCGCGCCATCGCGGTAGGCGAGCAGCGCCTGCCTGAAGCTGCGGGCATTCCCG
ATCAGAAATGAGCGCCAGTCGTCGTCGGCTCTCGGCACCGAATGCGTATGATTCTCCGCCAGCATGGCTT
CGGCCAGTGCGTCGAGCAGCGCCCGCTTGTTCCTGAAGTGCCAGTAAAGCGCCGGCTGCTGAACCCCCAA
CCGTTCCGCCAGTTTGCGTGTCGTCAGACCGTCTACGCCGACCTCGTTCAACAGGTCCAGGGCGGCACGG
ATCACTGTATTCGGCTGCAACTTTGTCATGATTGACACTTTATCACTGATAAACATAATATGTCCACCAA
CTTATCAGTGATAAAGAATCCGCGCGTTCAATCGGACCAGCGGAGGCTGGTCCGGAGGCCAGACGTGAAA
CCCAACATACCCCTGATCGTAATTCTGAGCACTGTCGCGCTCGACGCTGTCGGCATCGGCCTGATTATGC
CGGTGCTGCCGGGCCTCCTGCGCGATCTGGTTCACTCGAACGACGTCACCGCCCACTATGGCATTCTGCT
GGCGCTGTATGCGTTGGTGCAATTTGCCTGCGCACCTGTGCTGGGCGCGCTGTCGGATCGTTTCGGGCGG
CGGCCAATCTTGCTCGTCTCGCTGGCCGGCGCCACTGTCGACTACGCCATCATGGCGACAGCGCCTTTCC
TTTGGGTTCTCTATATCGGGCGGATCGTGGCCGGCATCACCGGGGCGACTGGGGCGGTAGCCGGCGCTTA
TATTGCCGATGACCTGCAGGGGGGGGGGGGCGCTGAGGTCTGCCTCGTGAAGAAGGTGTTGCTGACTCAT
ACCAGGCCTGAATCGCCCCATCATCCAGCCAGAAAGTGAGGGAGCCACGGTTGATGAGAGCTTTGTTGTA
GGTGGACCAGTTGGTGATTTTGAACTTTTGCTTTGCCACGGAACGGTCTGCGTTGTCGGGAAGATGCGTG
ATCTGATCCTTCAACTCAGCAAAAGTTCGATTTATTCAACAAAGCCGCCGTCCCGTCAAGTCAGCGTAAT
GCTCTGCCAGTGTTACAACCAATTAACCAATTCTGATTAGAAAAACTCATCGAGCATCAAATGAAACTGC
AATTTATTCATATCAGGATTATCAATACCATATTTTTGAAAAAGCCGTTTCTGTAATGAAGGAGAAAACT
CACCGAGGCAGTTCCATAGGATGGCAAGATCCTGGTATCGGTCTGCGATTCCGACTCGTCCAACATCAAT
ACAACCTATTAATTTCCCCTCGTCAAAAATAAGGTTATCAAGTGAGAAATCACCATGAGTGACGACTGAA
TCCGGTGAGAATGGCAAAAGCTTATGCATTTCTTTCCAGACTTGTTCAACAGGCCAGCCATTACGCTCGT
CATCAAAATCACTCGCATCAACCAAACCGTTATTCATTCGTGATTGCGCCTGAGCGAGACGAAATACGCG
ATCGCTGTTAAAAGGACAATTACAAACAGGAATCGAATGCAACCGGCGCAGGAACACTGCCAGCGCATCA
ACAATATTTTCACCTGAATCAGGATATTCTTCTAATACCTGGAATGCTGTTTTCCCGGGGATCGCAGTGG
TGAGTAACCATGCATCATCAGGAGTACGGATAAAATGCTTGATGGTCGGAAGAGGCATAAATTCCGTCAG
CCAGTTTAGTCTGACCATCTCATCTGTAACATCATTGGCAACGCTACCTTTGCCATGTTTCAGAAACAAC
TCTGGCGCATCGGGCTTCCCATACAATCGATAGATTGTCGCACCTGATTGCCCGACATTATCGCGAGCCC
ATTTATACCCATATAAATCAGCATCCATGTTGGAATTTAATCGCGGCCTCGAGCAAGACGTTTCCCGTTG
AATATGGCTCATAACACCCCTTGTATTACTGTTTATGTAAGCAGACAGTTTTATTGTTCATGATGATATA
TTTTTATCTTGTGCAATGTAACATCAGAGATTTTGAGACACAACGTGGCTTTCCCCCCCCCCCCTGCAGG
TCCGACACGGGGATGGATGGCGTTCCCGATCATGGTCCTGCTTGCTTCGGGTGGCATCGGAATGCCGGCG
CTGCAAGCAATGTTGTCCAGGCAGGTGGATGAGGAACGTCAGGGGCAGCTGCAAGGCTCACTGGCGGCGC
TCACCAGCCTGACCTCGATCGTCGGACCCCTCCTCTTCACGGCGATCTATGCGGCTTCTATAACAACGTG
GAACGGGTGGGCATGGATTGCAGGCGCTGCCCTCTACTTGCTCTGCCTGCCGGCGCTGCGTCGCGGGCTT
TGGAGCGGCGCAGGGCAACGAGCCGATCGCTGATCGTGGAAACGATAGGCCTATGCCATGCGGGTCAAGG
CGACTTCCGGCAAGCTATACGCGCCCTAGAATTGTCAATTTTAATCCTCTGTTTATCGGCAGTTCGTAGA
GCGCGCCGTGCGTCCCGAGCGATACTGAGCGAAGCAAGTGCGTCGAGCAGTGCCCGCTTGTTCCTGAAAT
GCCAGTAAAGCGCTGGCTGCTGAACCCCCAGCCGGAACTGACCCCACAAGGCCCTAGCGTTTGCAATGCA
CCAGGTCATCATTGACCCAGGCGTGTTCCACCAGGCCGCTGCCTCGCAACTCTTCGCAGGCTTCGCCGAC
CTGCTCGCGCCACTTCTTCACGCGGGTGGAATCCGATCCGCACATGAGGCGGAAGGTTTCCAGCTTGAGC
GGGTACGGCTCCCGGTGCGAGCTGAAATAGTCGAACATCCGTCGGGCCGTCGGCGACAGCTTGCGGTACT
TCTCCCATATGAATTTCGTGTAGTGGTCGCCAGCAAACAGCACGACGATTTCCTCGTCGATCAGGACCTG
GCAACGGGACGTTTTCTTGCCACGGTCCAGGACGCGGAAGCGGTGCAGCAGCGACACCGATTCCAGGTGC
CCAACGCGGTCGGACGTGAAGCCCATCGCCGTCGCCTGTAGGCGCGACAGGCATTCCTCGGCCTTCGTGT
AATACCGGCCATTGATCGACCAGCCCAGGTCCTGGCAAAGCTCGTAGAACGTGAAGGTGATCGGCTCGCC
GATAGGGGTGCGCTTCGCGTACTCCAACACCTGCTGCCACACCAGTTCGTCATCGTCGGCCCGCAGCTCG
ACGCCGGTGTAGGTGATCTTCACGTCCTTGTTGACGTGGAAAATGACCTTGTTTTGCAGCGCCTCGCGCG
GGATTTTCTTGTTGCGCGTGGTGAACAGGGCAGAGCGGGCCGTGTCGTTTGGCATCGCTCGCATCGTGTC
CGGCCACGGCGCAATATCGAACAAGGAAAGCTGCATTTCCTTGATCTGCTGCTTCGTGTGTTTCAGCAAC
GCGGCCTGCTTGGCCTCGCTGACCTGTTTTGCCAGGTCCTCGCCGGCGGTTTTTCGCTTCTTGGTCGTCA
TAGTTCCTCGCGTGTCGATGGTCATCGACTTCGCCAAACCTGCCGCCTCCTGTTCGAGACGACGCGAACG
CTCCACGGCGGCCGATGGCGCGGGCAGGGCAGGGGGAGCCAGTTGCACGCTGTCGCGCTCGATCTTGGCC
GTAGCTTGCTGGACCATCGAGCCGACGGACTGGAAGGTTTCGCGGGGCGCACGCATGACGGTGCGGCTTG
CGATGGTTTCGGCATCCTCGGCGGAAAACCCCGCGTCGATCAGTTCTTGCCTGTATGCCTTCCGGTCAAA
CGTCCGATTCATTCACCCTCCTTGCGGGATTGCCCCGACTCACGCCGGGGCAATGTGCCCTTATTCCTGA
TTTGACCCGCCTGGTGCCTTGGTGTCCAGATAATCCACCTTATCGGCAATGAAGTCGGTCCCGTAGACCG
TCTGGCCGTCCTTCTCGTACTTGGTATTCCGAATCTTGCCCTGCACGAATACCAGCTCCGCGAAGTCGCT
CTTCTTGATGGAGCGCATGGGGACGTGCTTGGCAATCACGCGCACCCCCCGGCCGTTTTAGCGGCTAAAA
AAGTCATGGCTCTGCCCTCGGGCGGACCACGCCCATCATGACCTTGCCAAGCTCGTCCTGCTTCTCTTCG
ATCTTCGCCAGCAGGGCGAGGATCGTGGCATCACCGAACCGCGCCGTGCGCGGGTCGTCGGTGAGCCAGA
GTTTCAGCAGGCCGCCCAGGCGGCCCAGGTCGCCATTGATGCGGGCCAGCTCGCGGACGTGCTCATAGTC
CACGACGCCCGTGATTTTGTAGCCCTGGCCGACGGCCAGCAGGTAGGCCTACAGGCTCATGCCGGCCGCC
GCCGCCTTTTCCTCAATCGCTCTTCGTTCGTCTGGAAGGCAGTACACCTTGATAGGTGGGCTGCCCTTCC
TGGTTGGCTTGGTTTCATCAGCCATCCGCTTGCCCTCATCTGTTACGCCGGCGGTAGCCGGCCAGCCTCG
CAGAGCAGGATTCCCGTTGAGCACCGCCAGGTGCGAATAAGGGACAGTGAAGAAGGAACACCCGCTCGCG
GGTGGGCCTACTTCACCTATCCTGCCCGGCTGACGCCGTTGGATACACCAAGGAAAGTCTACACGAACCC
TTTGGCAAAATCCTGTATATCGTGCGAAAAAGGATGGATATACCGAAAAAATCGCTATAATGACCCCGAA
GCAGGGTTATGCAGCGGAAAAGATCCGTC
