>Addgene plasmid #45829 | pCM132 | addgene partial sequence | sequence record 72139 | M13_pUC_rev_primer
AGCTATTTAGGTGACACTATAGAATACTCAAGCTTGCATGCCTGCAGGTCGACTCTAGAGGATCCCCGGG
TACCGAGCTCGAATTCGCCCTATAGTGAGTCGTATTACAATTCACTGGCCGTCGTTTTACAACGTCGTGA
CTGGGAAAACCCTGGCGTTACCCAACTTAATCGCCTTGCAGCACATCCCCCTTTCGCCAGCTGGCGTAAT
AGCGAAGAGGCCCGCACCGATCGCCCTTCCCAACAGTTGCGCAGCCTGAATGGCGAATGG
[124 nt withheld, positions 271-394]
C
[91 nt withheld, positions 396-486]
A
[49 nt withheld, positions 488-536]
CCTTTGACGTTGGAGTCCACGTTCTTT
[37 nt withheld, positions 564-600]
ACCCTATCTCGGTCTATTCTTTTGATTTATAAGGGATTTTGCCGATTTCGGCCTATTGGTTAAAAAATGA
GCTGATTTAACAAAAATTTAACGCGAATTTTAACAAAATATTAACGCTTACAATTTCCTGATGCGGTATT
TTCTCCTTACGCATCTGTGCGGTATTTCACACCGCATATGGTGCACTCTCAGTACAATCTGCTCTGATGC
CGCATAGTTAAGCCAGCCCCGACACCCGCCAACACCCGCTGACGCGCCCTGACGGGCTTGTCTGCTCCCG
GCATCCGCTTACAGACAAGCTGTGACCGTCTCCGGGAGCTGCATGTGTCAGA
